Addgene plasmid #183087: pYTK001_P2At(2nd)
Purpose: 2A peptide P2A cloned in yeast MoClo entry vector (pYTK001) for use as the second 2A peptide in tri-cistronic and third 2A peptide in quad-cistronic construct assembly
Depositing lab: Zhen Wang. Depositing organization: University at Buffalo (SUNY Buffalo). Publication: A Well-Characterized Polycistronic-Like Gene Expression System in Yeast. Mukherjee M, Wang ZQ. Biotechnol Bioeng. 2022 Sep 27. doi: 10.1002/bit.28247. PubMed 36168285.
Backbone
  Vector backbone: pYTK001
  Backbone manufacturer: John Dueber
  Backbone size w/o insert (bp): 1662
  Total vector size (bp): 1719
  Vector type: Bacterial Expression, Synthetic Biology
Growth in bacteria
  Bacterial resistance: Chloramphenicol, 25 μg/mL
  Growth temperature: 37°C
  Growth strain: DH5alpha
  Copy number: Unknown
Gene/Insert
  Gene/Insert name: P2A (alt name: PTV)
  Species: Synthetic; Porcine teschovirus
  Insert size (bp): 57
  Cloning method: Unknown
  Sequencing primers: 5′ CCTTTTTACGGTTCCTGGCC; 3′ CTTGGACTCCTGTTGATAGATCC
Terms and licenses: Academic/Nonprofit Terms; Industry Terms: Not Available to Industry
How to cite: pYTK001_P2At(2nd) was a gift from Zhen Wang (Addgene plasmid # 183087 ; http://n2t.net/addgene:183087 ; RRID:Addgene_183087)
