[The description below was written by a language model from this plasmid's Addgene catalogue record and pLannotate feature annotations shown in this document.]
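Description:
pYTK001_P2At(2nd) is a small part-storage plasmid built on pYTK001, the entry vector of the yeast MoClo toolkit, and is catalogued as a bacterial/synthetic biology vector. It is propagated in E. coli from a high-copy ColE1/pUC-type origin and selected with chloramphenicol. Resistance comes from the cat gene (chloramphenicol acetyltransferase), driven by its native cat promoter and followed by a minimal lambda t0 terminator. These four elements are the only features the automated annotation detected. The sequenced record is about 1.7 kb, within a few bases of the catalogued total size. No yeast origin, yeast marker or promoter for the insert is recorded, which fits a plasmid meant only to hold a part for later assembly rather than to express anything itself.

The payload is a 57 bp synthetic sequence encoding the P2A peptide from porcine teschovirus. The feature table does not annotate it, so its exact position and flanking sequences cannot be read from the record, and the cloning method is listed as unknown. 2A peptides cause the ribosome to skip formation of one peptide bond during translation, so a single open reading frame yields separate proteins from one transcript. According to the stated purpose, this version of P2A is intended for a specific position in multi-gene assemblies: as the second 2A peptide in tri-cistronic constructs and the third in quad-cistronic constructs. It belongs to a polycistronic-like gene expression system for yeast, where coding sequences are linked by 2A parts and assembled into a single transcription unit.
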