Features (pLannotate 1.2.2; 4 found; start..end, strand, type, name):
     20..608     +  rep_origin     ori: high-copy-number ColE1/pMB1/pBR322/pUC origin of replication
    797..831     -  terminator     lambda t0 terminator: minimal transcription terminator from phage lambda (Scholtissek and Grosse, 1987)
    905..1561    -  CDS            cat: CAT_ECOLX - Experimental evidence at protein level: Swiss-Prot protein existence level 1. This enzyme is an effector of chloramphenicol resistance in bacteria. From Escherichia coli. This protein is used as a marker in many commonly used cloning vectors, such as pACYC184.
   1562..1659    -  promoter       cat promoter: promoter of the E. coli cat gene encoding chloramphenicol acetyltransferase
>Addgene plasmid #183087 | pYTK001_P2At(2nd) | addgene full sequence | sequence record 367246 | Addgene NGS Result
AAAAGATCAAAGGATCTTCTTGAGATCCTTTTTTTCTGCGCGTAATCTGCTGCTTGCAAACAAAAAAACC
ACCGCTACCAGCGGTGGTTTGTTTGCCGGATCAAGAGCTACCAACTCTTTTTCCGAAGGTAACTGGCTTC
AGCAGAGCGCAGATACCAAATACTGTTCTTCTAGTGTAGCCGTAGTTAGGCCACCACTTCAAGAACTCTG
TAGCACCGCCTACATACCTCGCTCTGCTAATCCTGTTACCAGTGGCTGCTGCCAGTGGCGATAAGTCGTG
TCTTACCGGGTTGGACTCAAGACGATAGTTACCGGATAAGGCGCAGCGGTCGGGCTGAACGGGGGGTTCG
TGCACACAGCCCAGCTTGGAGCGAACGACCTACACCGAACTGAGATACCTACAGCGTGAGCTATGAGAAA
GCGCCACGCTTCCCGAAGGGAGAAAGGCGGACAGGTATCCGGTAAGCGGCAGGGTCGGAACAGGAGAGCG
CACGAGGGAGCTTCCAGGGGGAAACGCCTGGTATCTTTATAGTCCTGTCGGGTTTCGCCACCTCTGACTT
GAGCGTCGATTTTTGTGATGCTCGTCAGGGGGGCGGAGCCTATGGAAAAACGCCAGCAACGCGGCCTTTT
TACGGTTCCTGGCCTTTTGCTGGCCTTTTGCTCACATGTTCTTTCCTGCGTTATCCCCTGATTCTGTGGA
TAACCGTAGTCGGGGTCTCGTCCGGTGCAACAAATTTCTCATTGTTGAAGCAGGCGGGAGATGTGGAGGA
GAACCCAGGGGAGACCGACCAGACCAATAAAAAACGCCCGGCGGCAACCGAGCGTTCTGAACAAATCCAG
ATGGAGTTCTGAGGTCATTACTGGATCTATCAACAGGAGTCCAAGCGAGCTCGATATCAAATTACGCCCC
GCCCTGCCACTCATCGCAGTACTGTTGTAATTCATTAAGCATTCTGCCGACATGGAAGCCATCACAAACG
GCATGATGAACCTGAATCGCCAGCGGCATCAGCACCTTGTCGCCTTGCGTATAATATTTGCCCATGGTGA
AAACGGGGGCGAAGAAGTTGTCCATATTGGCCACGTTTAAATCAAAACTGGTGAAACTCACCCAGGGATT
GGCTGAAACGAAAAACATATTCTCAATAAACCCTTTAGGGAAATAGGCCAGGTTTTCACCGTAACACGCC
ACATCTTGCGAATATATGTGTAGAAACTGCCGGAAATCGTCGTGGTATTCACTCCAGAGCGATGAAAACG
TTTCAGTTTGCTCATGGAAAACGGTGTAACAAGGGTGAACACTATCCCATATCACCAGCTCACCGTCTTT
CATTGCCATACGAAATTCCGGATGAGCATTCATCAGGCGGGCAAGAATGTGAATAAAGGCCGGATAAAAC
TTGTGCTTATTTTTCTTTACGGTCTTTAAAAAGGCCGTAATATCCAGCTGAACGGTCTGGTTATAGGTAC
ATTGAGCAACTGACTGAAATGCCTCAAAATGTTCTTTACGATGCCATTGGGATATATCAACGGTGGTATA
TCCAGTGATTTTTTTCTCCATTTTAGCTTCCTTAGCTCCTGAAAATCTCGATAACTCAAAAAATACGCCC
GGTAGTGATCTTATTTCATTATGGTGAAAGTTGGAACCTCTTACGTGCCCGATCAATCATGACCAAAATC
CCTTAACGTGAGTTTTCGTTCCACTGAGCGTCAGACCCCGTAG
